>Addgene plasmid #194675 | pET-51b(+)-Caprola_14 | addgene full sequence | sequence record 388562 | Addgene NGS Result
TGGCGAATGGG
[124 nt withheld, positions 12-135]
C
[91 nt withheld, positions 137-227]
A
[49 nt withheld, positions 229-277]
CCTTTGACGTTGGAGTCCACGTTCTTT
[37 nt withheld, positions 305-341]
ACCCTATCTCGGTCTATTCTTTTGATTTATAAGGGATTTTGCCGATTTCGGCCTATTGGTTAAAAAATGA
GCTGATTTAACAAAAATTTAACGCGAATTTTAACAAAATATTAACGTTTACAATTTCTGGCGGCACGATG
GCATGAGATTATCAAAAAGGATCTTCACCTAGATCCTTTTAAATTAAAAATGAAGTTTTAAATCAATCTA
AAGTATATATGAGTAAACTTGGTCTGACAGTTACCAATGCTTAATCAGTGAGGCACCTATCTCAGCGATC
TGTCTATTTCGTTCATCCATAGTTGCCTGACTCCCCGTCGTGTAGATAACTACGATACGGGAGGGCTTAC
CATCTGGCCCCAGTGCTGCAATGATACCGCGAGACCCACGCTCACCGGCTCCAGATTTATCAGCAATAAA
CCAGCCAGCCGGAAGGGCCGAGCGCAGAAGTGGTCCTGCAACTTTATCCGCCTCCATCCAGTCTATTAAT
TGTTGCCGGGAAGCTAGAGTAAGTAGTTCGCCAGTTAATAGTTTGCGCAACGTTGTTGCCATTGCTACAG
GCATCGTGGTGTCACGCTCGTCGTTTGGTATGGCTTCATTCAGCTCCGGTTCCCAACGATCAAGGCGAGT
TACATGATCCCCCATGTTGTGCAAAAAAGCGGTTAGCTCCTTCGGTCCTCCGATCGTTGTCAGAAGTAAG
TTGGCCGCAGTGTTATCACTCATGGTTATGGCAGCACTGCATAATTCTCTTACTGTCATGCCATCCGTAA
GATGCTTTTCTGTGACTGGTGAGTACTCAACCAAGTCATTCTGAGAATAGTGTATGCGGCGACCGAGTTG
CTCTTGCCCGGCGTCAATACGTGATAATACCGCGCCACATAGCAGAACTTTAAAAGTGCTCATCATTGGA
AAACGTTCTTCGGGGCGAAAACTCTCAAGGATCTTACCGCTGTTGAGATCCAGTTCGATGTAACCCACTC
GTGCACCCAACTGATCTTCAGCATCTTTTACTTTCACCAGCGTTTCTGGGTGAGCAAAAACAGGAAGGCA
AAATGCCGCAAAAAAGGGAATAAGGGCGACACGGAAATGTTGAATACTCATACTCTTCCTTTTTCAATCA
TGATTGAAGCATTTATCAGGGTTATTGTCTCATGAGCGGATACATATTTGAATGTATTTAGAAAAATAAA
CAAATAGGTCATGACCAAAATCCCTTAACGTGAGTTTTCGTTCCACTGAGCGTCAGACCCCGTAGAAAAG
ATCAAAGGATCTTCTTGAGATCCTTTTTTTCTGCGCGTAATCTGCTGCTTGCAAACAAAAAAACCACCGC
TACCAGCGGTGGTTTGTTTGCCGGATCAAGAGCTACCAACTCTTTTTCCGAAGGTAACTGGCTTCAGCAG
AGCGCAGATACCAAATACTGTCCTTCTAGTGTAGCCGTAGTTAGGCCACCACTTCAAGAACTCTGTAGCA
CCGCCTACATACCTCGCTCTGCTAATCCTGTTACCAGTGGCTGCTGCCAGTGGCGATAAGTCGTGTCTTA
CCGGGTTGGACTCAAGACGATAGTTACCGGATAAGGCGCAGCGGTCGGGCTGAACGGGGGGTTCGTGCAC
ACAGCCCAGCTTGGAGCGAACGACCTACACCGAACTGAGATACCTACAGCGTGAGCTATGAGAAAGCGCC
ACGCTTCCCGAAGGGAGAAAGGCGGACAGGTATCCGGTAAGCGGCAGGGTCGGAACAGGAGAGCGCACGA
GGGAGCTTCCAGGGGGAAACGCCTGGTATCTTTATAGTCCTGTCGGGTTTCGCCACCTCTGACTTGAGCG
TCGATTTTTGTGATGCTCGTCAGGGGGGCGGAGCCTATGGAAAAACGCCAGCAACGCGGCCTTTTTACGG
TTCCTGGCCTTTTGCTGGCCTTTTGCTCACATGTTCTTTCCTGCGTTATCCCCTGATTCTGTGGATAACC
GTATTACCGCCTTTGAGTGAGCTGATACCGCTCGCCGCAGCCGAACGACCGAGCGCAGCGAGTCAGTGAG
CGAGGAAGCGGAAGAGCGCCTGATGCGGTATTTTCTCCTTACGCATCTGTGCGGTATTTCACACCGCAAT
GGTGCACTCTCAGTACAATCTGCTCTGATGCCGCATAGTTAAGCCAGTATACACTCCGCTATCGCTACGT
GACTGGGTCATGGCTGCGCCCCGACACCCGCCAACACCCGCTGACGCGCCCTGACGGGCTTGTCTGCTCC
CGGCATCCGCTTACAGACAAGCTGTGACCGTCTCCGGGAGCTGCATGTGTCAGAGGTTTTCACCGTCATC
ACCGAAACGCGCGAGGCAGCTGCGGTAAAGCTCATCAGCGTGGTCGTGAAGCGATTCACAGATGTCTGCC
TGTTCATCCGCGTCCAGCTCGTTGAGTTTCTCCAGAAGCGTTAATGTCTGGCTTCTGATAAAGCGGGCCA
TGTTAAGGGCGGTTTTTTCCTGTTTGGTCACTGATGCCTCCGTGTAAGGGGGATTTCTGTTCATGGGGGT
AATGATACCGATGAAACGAGAGAGGATGCTCACGATACGGGTTACTGATGATGAACATGCCCGGTTACTG
GAACGTTGTGAGGGTAAACAACTGGCGGTATGGATGCGGCGGGACCAGAGAAAAATCACTCAGGGTCAAT
GCCAGCGCTTCGTTAATACAGATGTAGGTGTTCCACAGGGTAGCCAGCAGCATCCTGCGATGCAGATCCG
GAACATAATGGTGCAGGGCGCTGACTTCCGCGTTTCCAGACTTTACGAAACACGGAAACCGAAGACCATT
CATGTTGTTGCTCAGGTCGCAGACGTTTTGCAGCAGCAGTCGCTTCACGTTCGCTCGCGTATCGGTGATT
CATTCTGCTAACCAGTAAGGCAACCCCGCCAGCCTAGCCGGGTCCTCAACGACAGGAGCACGATCATGCT
AGTCATGCCCCGCGCCCACCGGAAGGAGCTGACTGGGTTGAAGGCTCTCAAGGGCATCGGTCGAGATCCC
GGTGCCTAATGAGTGAGCTAACTTACATTAATTGCGTTGCGCTCACTGCCCGCTTTCCAGTCGGGAAACC
TGTCGTGCCAGCTGCATTAATGAATCGGCCAACGCGCGGGGAGAGGCGGTTTGCGTATTGGGCGCCAGGG
TGGTTTTTCTTTTCACCAGTGAGACGGGCAACAGCTGATTGCCCTTCACCGCCTGGCCCTGAGAGAGTTG
CAGCAAGCGGTCCACGCTGGTTTGCCCCAGCAGGCGAAAATCCTGTTTGATGGTGGTTAACGGCGGGATA
TAACATGAGCTGTCTTCGGTATCGTCGTATCCCACTACCGAGATGTCCGCACCAACGCGCAGCCCGGACT
CGGTAATGGCGCGCATTGCGCCCAGCGCCATCTGATCGTTGGCAACCAGCATCGCAGTGGGAACGATGCC
CTCATTCAGCATTTGCATGGTTTGTTGAAAACCGGACATGGCACTCCAGTCGCCTTCCCGTTCCGCTATC
GGCTGAATTTGATTGCGAGTGATATATTTATGCCAGCCAGCCAGACGCAGACGCGCCGAGACAGAACTTA
ATGGGCCCGCTAACAGCGCGATTTGCTGGTGACCCAATGCGACCAGATGCTCCACGCCCAGTCGCGTACC
GTCTTCATGGGAGAAAATAATACTGTTGATGGGTGTCTGGTCAGAGACATCAAGAAATAACGCCGGAACA
TTAGTGCAGGCAGCTTCCACAGCAATGGCATCCTGGTCATCCAGCGGATAGTTAATGATCAGCCCACTGA
CGCGTTGCGCGAGAAGATTGTGCACCGCCGCTTTACAGGCTTCGACGCCGCTTCGTTCTACCATCGACAC
CACCACGCTGGCACCCAGTTGATCGGCGCGAGATTTAATCGCCGCGACAATTTGCGACGGCGCGTGCAGG
GCCAGACTGGAGGTGGCAACGCCAATCAGCAACGACTGTTTGCCCGCCAGTTGTTGTGCCACGCGGTTGG
GAATGTAATTCAGCTCCGCCATCGCCGCTTCCACTTTTTCCCGCGTTTTCGCAGAAACGTGGCTGGCCTG
GTTCACCACGCGGGAAACGGTCTGATAAGAGACACCGGCATACTCTGCGACATCGTATAACGTTACTGGT
TTCACATTCACCACCCTGAATTGACTCTCTTCCGGGCGCTATCATGCCATACCGCGAAAGGTTTTGCGCC
ATTCGATGGTGTCCGGGATCTCGACGCTCTCCCTTATGCGACTCCTGCATTAGGAAGCAGCCCAGTAGTA
GGTTGAGGCCGTTGAGCACCGCCGCCGCAAGGAATGGTGCATGCAAGGAGATGGCGCCCAACAGTCCCCC
GGCCACGGGGCCTGCCACCATACCCACGCCGAAACAAGCGCTCATGAGCCCGAAGTGGCGAGCCCGATCT
TCCCCATCGGTGATGTCGGCGATATAGGCGCCAGCAACCGCACCTGTGGCGCCGGTGATGCCGGCCACGA
TGCGTCCGGCGTAGAGGATCGAGATCGATCTCGATCCCGCGAAATTAATACGACTCACTATAGGGGAATT
GTGAGCGGATAACAATTCCCCTCTAGAAATAATTTTGTTTAACTTTAAGAAGGAGATATACCATGGCAAG
CTGGAGCCACCCGCAGTTCGAAAAGGGTGCAGATGACGACGACAAGGTACCGCATGGCGGTTCTGCCCGC
GAGACCTTCCAGGCCTTCCGCACCGGTTCTGACCAACTGACTGAAGAGCAGATCGCAGAATTTAAAGAGG
CTTTCTCCCTATTTGACAAGGACGGGGATGGGACAATAACAACCAAGGAGCTGGGGACGGTGATGCGGTC
TCTGGGGCAGAACCCCACAGAAGCAGAGCTGCAGGACATGATCAATGAAGTAGATGCCGACGGTGACGGC
ACAATCGACTTCCCTGAGTTCCTGACAATGATGGCAAGAAAAATGAAAGACACAGACAGTGAAGAAGAAA
TTAGAGAAGCGTTCCGTGTGTTTGATAAGGATGGCAATGGCTACATCAGTGCAGCAGAGCTTCGCCACGT
GATGACAAACCTTGGAGAGAAGTTAACAGATGAAGAGGTTGATGAAATGATCAGGGAAGCAGACATCGAT
GGGGATGGTCAGGTAAACTACGAAGAGTTTGTAGTGATGATGACAGCGAAGGAATTCCCTCCTCCTCCGC
CACCGCCACCACCGCCGCCGCCGCCACCACCACCTCCTCCGCCTCCTCCACCACCACCGCCACCGCCTCC
ACCACCTGGCGGCAGCAGGGTCGACTCATCACGTCGTAAGTTCAATAAGACAGGTCACGCAACGAGAGCT
ATAGGTCGGCTGAGCTCACTCGAGGGCGGTTCTGACGTCGGCCGCAAGCTGATCATCGATCAGAACGTTT
TTATCGAGGGTACGCTGCCGATGGGTGTCGTCCGCCCGCTGACTGAAGTCGAGATGGACCATTACCGCGA
GCCGTTCCTGAATCCTGTTGACCGCGAGCCACTGTGGCGCTTCCCAAACGAGCTGCCAATCGCCGGTGAG
CCAGCGAACATCGTCGCGCTGGTCGAAGAATACATGGACTGGCTGCACCAGTCCCCTGTCCCGAAGCTGC
TGTTCTGGGGCACCCCAGGCGTTCTGATCCCACCGGCCGAAGCCGCTCGCCTGGCCAAAAGCCTGCCTAA
CTGCAAGGCTGTGGACATCGGCCCGGGTCTGAATCTGCTGCAAGAAGACAACCCGGACCTGATCGGCAGC
GAGATCGCGCGCTGGCTGTCTACTCTGGAGATTGGTGGCACCGGTGGCTCTGGCGGTACCGGTGGCTCTG
GCGGTTCTATCGGTACTGGCTTTCCATTCGACCCCCATTATGTGGAAGTCCTGGGCGAGCGCATGCACTA
CGTCGATGTTGGTCCGCGCGATGGCACCCCTGTGCTGTTCCTGCACGGTAACCCGACCTCCTCCTACGTG
TGGCGCAACATCATCCCGCATGTTGCACCGACCCATCGCTGCATTGCTCCAGACCTGATCGGTATGGGCA
AATCCGACAAACCAGACCTGGGTTATTTCTTCGACGACCACGTCCGCTTCATGGATGCCTTCATCGAAGC
CCTGGGTCTGGAAGAGGTCGTCCTGGTCATTCACGACTGGGGCTCCGCTCTGGGTTTCCACTGGGCCAAG
CGCAATCCAGAGCGCGTCAAAGGTATTGCATTTATGGAGTTCATCCGCCCTATCCCGACCTGGGACGAAT
GGGCTCCGGGCTTCTCCTCAATTTCCGCTCATCACCACCATCATCACCATCACCACCACTAATTAACCTA
GGCTGCTGCCACCGCTGAGCAATAACTAGCATAACCCCTTGGGGCCTCTAAACGGGTCTTGAGGGGTTTT
TTGCTGAAAGGAGGAACTATATCCGGAT
Features (pLannotate 1.2.2; 23 found; start..end, strand, type, name):
     12..467     +  rep_origin     f1 ori (sequence partly withheld): f1 bacteriophage origin of replication; arrow indicates direction of (+) strand synthesis
    582..1442    -  CDS            AmpR: β-lactamase; bla; confers resistance to ampicillin, carbenicillin, and related antibiotics
   1443..1535    -  promoter       AmpR promoter: bla
   1616..2204    +  rep_origin     ori: high-copy-number ColE1/pMB1/pBR322/pUC origin of replication
   2390..2529    -  misc_feature   bom: basis of mobility region from pBR322
   2631..2822    -  CDS            rop: Rop protein, which maintains plasmids at low copy number; rop
   2839..3219    +  CDS            YPB1_ECOLX: Protein predicted: Swiss-Prot protein existence level 4. From Escherichia coli.
   3281..3345    -  CDS            TcR (fragment): tetracycline efflux protein; tet; confers resistance to tetracycline
   3360..3381    -  protein_bind   CAP binding site: CAP binding activates transcription in the presence of cAMP. E. coli catabolite activator protein
   3394..4476    -  CDS            lacI: lac repressor; lacI; The lac repressor binds to the lac operator to inhibit transcription in E. coli. This inhibition can be relieved by adding lactose or isopropyl-β-D-thiogalactopyranoside (IPTG).
   4477..4554    -  promoter       lacI promoter: lacI
   4562..4841    -  CDS            TcR (fragment): tetracycline efflux protein; tet; confers resistance to tetracycline
   4867..4885    +  promoter       T7 promoter: promoter for bacteriophage T7 RNA polymerase
   4886..4910    +  protein_bind   lac operator: The lac repressor binds to the lac operator to inhibit transcription in E. coli. This inhibition can be relieved by adding lactose or isopropyl-β-D-thiogalactopyranoside (IPTG). lac repressor encoded by lacI
   4925..4947    +  RBS            RBS: efficient ribosome binding site from bacteriophage T7 gene 10 (Olins and Rangwala, 1989)
   4963..4986    +  CDS            Strep-Tag II: peptide that binds Strep-Tactin®, an engineered form of streptavidin
   5025..5055    +  CDS            HaloTag® (fragment): modified bacterial dehalogenase that forms covalent bonds with chloroalkane derivatives
   5060..5502    +  CDS            calmodulin (fragment): calcium-binding protein
   5611..5685    +  CDS            GCaMP2 (fragment): GCaMP2 is a basic (constitutively fluorescent) green fluorescent protein published in 2006, derived from Aequorea victoria.
   5695..6114    +  CDS            HaloTag® (fragment): modified bacterial dehalogenase that forms covalent bonds with chloroalkane derivatives
   6160..6573    +  CDS            HaloTag® (fragment): modified bacterial dehalogenase that forms covalent bonds with chloroalkane derivatives
   6642..6659    +  CDS            SET1 (fragment): solubility-enhancement tag derived from T7 phage gene 10B
   6667..6714    +  terminator     T7 terminator: transcription terminator for bacteriophage T7 RNA polymerase
