[The description below was written by a language model from this plasmid's Addgene catalogue record and pLannotate feature annotations shown in this document.]
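Description:
pET-51b(+)-Caprola_14 is a bacterial expression plasmid of about 6.7 kb, built on the pET-51b(+) backbone for producing the synthetic calcium recorder Caprola_14 as a recombinant protein in E. coli. It replicates from a ColE1/pMB1-type origin accompanied by the rop gene and the bom region of pBR322. This fits its catalogue listing as low copy, even though the automated annotation gives the origin a generic high-copy label. Selection is by ampicillin through the β-lactamase gene, and an f1 origin is also present. Short tetracycline-resistance fragments and a predicted E. coli open reading frame are annotated as well and appear to be pBR322-derived backbone remnants rather than functional parts.

The roughly 1.7 kb insert, introduced by Gibson cloning, sits downstream of a T7 promoter with an adjacent lac operator and the T7 gene 10 ribosome binding site, and ends at a T7 terminator. The plasmid-borne lacI supplies repressor, so expression is IPTG-inducible in hosts that provide T7 RNA polymerase. The open reading frame begins with an N-terminal Strep-tag II. It continues with a short HaloTag fragment, a calmodulin segment, and a short stretch matching GCaMP2, which may be a calmodulin-binding peptide, although the record does not say so. Two larger HaloTag fragments follow. This layout matches the stated split-HaloTag design, in which a calcium-sensing module presumably governs reassembly of the dehalogenase and thus its covalent labelling with chloroalkane substrates. The catalogue lists a C-terminal His-tag, which the feature table does not annotate as such; a small "SET1" hit near the end of the insert may be a spurious match. The two tags permit affinity purification of the protein.
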