Addgene plasmid #194675: pET-51b(+)-Caprola_14
Purpose: Protein production of the split HaloTag based calcium recorder Caprola_14 in bacteria
Depositing lab: Kai Johnsson. Depositing organization: Max Planck Institute for Medical Research. Publication: Recording physiological history of cells with chemical labeling. Huppertz MC, Wilhelm J, Grenier V, Schneider MW, Falt T, Porzberg N, Hausmann D, Hoffmann DC, Hai L, Tarnawski M, Pino G, Slanchev K, Kolb I, Acuna C, Fenk LM, Baier H, Hiblot J, Johnsson K. Science. 2024 Feb 23;383(6685):890-897. doi: 10.1126/science.adg0812. Epub 2024 Feb 22. PubMed 38386755.
Backbone
  Vector backbone: pET-51b(+)
  Backbone size w/o insert (bp): 5100
  Vector type: Bacterial Expression
Growth in bacteria
  Bacterial resistance: Ampicillin, 100 μg/mL
  Growth temperature: 37°C
  Growth strain: DH5alpha
  Copy number: Low Copy
Gene/Insert
  Gene/Insert name: Caprola_14
  Species: Synthetic
  Insert size (bp): 1700
  Promoter: T7
  Tag / fusion protein: Strep-tag (N terminal on insert); His-tag (C terminal on insert)
  Cloning method: Gibson Cloning
Terms and licenses: Academic/Nonprofit Terms; Industry Terms: Not Available to Industry
How to cite: pET-51b(+)-Caprola_14 was a gift from Kai Johnsson (Addgene plasmid # 194675 ; http://n2t.net/addgene:194675 ; RRID:Addgene_194675)
